>Addgene plasmid #130961 | pLY133 | addgene full sequence | sequence record 266878 | Addgene NGS Result
GCGGTGGTTTGTTTGCCGGATCAAGAGCTACCAACTCTTTTTCCGAAGGTAACTGGCTTCAGCAGAGCGC
AGATACCAAATACTGTTCTTCTAGTGTAGCCGTAGTTAGGCCACCACTTCAAGAACTCTGTAGCACCGCC
TACATACCTCGCTCTGCTAATCCTGTTACCAGTGGCTGCTGCCAGTGGCGATAAGTCGTGTCTTACCGGG
TTGGACTCAAGACGATAGTTACCGGATAAGGCGCAGCGGTCGGGCTGAACGGGGGGTTCGTGCACACAGC
CCAGCTTGGAGCGAACGACCTACACCGAACTGAGATACCTACAGCGTGAGCTATGAGAAAGCGCCACGCT
TCCCGAAGGGAGAAAGGCGGACAGGTATCCGGTAAGCGGCAGGGTCGGAACAGGAGAGCGCACGAGGGAG
CTTCCAGGGGGAAACGCCTGGTATCTTTATAGTCCTGTCGGGTTTCGCCACCTCTGACTTGAGCGTCGAT
TTTTGTGATGCTCGTCAGGGGGGCGGAGCCTGTGGAAAAACGCCAGCAACGCGGCCTTTTTACGGTTCCT
GGCCTTTTGCTGGCCTTTTGCTCACATGTTCTTTCCTGCGTTATCCCCTGATTCTGTGGATAACCGTATT
ACCGCCTTTGAGTGAGCTGATACCGCTCGCCGCAGCCGAACGACCGAGCGCAGCGAGTCAGTGAGCGAGG
AAGCCTGCATAACGCGAAGTAATCTTTTCGGTTTTAAAGAAAAAGGGCAGGGTGGTGACACCTTGCCCTT
TTTTGCCGGACTGCAGCGGCCGCTACTAGTAGAAGACAATGTCCTTCAAAAAAAGCACCGACTCGGTGCC
ACTTGGGCCCTTCTTCAGGGCCCAAGTTGATAACGGACTAGCCTTATTTGAACTTGCTAGGGCCCTTCTT
CAGGGCCCTAGCTCTCAAACTTATTTCCGAACGATCACTCTAGTAGCTAGCACTGTACCTAGGACTGAGC
TAGCCGTCAACTCTAGTACCTTTGGTCGAAAAAAAAAGCCCGCACTGTCAGGTGCGGGCTTTTTTCTGTG
TTTCCACGTTTGTCTTCCTCTAGAAGCGGCCGCGAATTCCAGAAATCATCCTTAGCGAAAGCTAAGGATT
TTTTTTATCTGAAATTCTGCCTCGTGATACGCCTATTTTTATAGGTTAATGTCATGATAATAATGGTTTC
TTAGACGTCAAGTGGCACTCGAGCTGATCCTTCAACTCAGCAAAAGTTCGATTTATTCAACAAAGCCACG
TTGTGTCTCAAAATCTCTGATGTTACATTGCACAAGATAAAAATATATCATCATGAACAATAAAACTGTC
TGCTTACATAAACAGTAATACAAGGGGTGTTATGAGCCATATTCAACGGGAAACGTCTTGCTCCAGGCCG
CGATTAAATTCCAACATGGATGCTGATTTATATGGGTATAAATGGGCTCGCGATAATGTCGGGCAATCAG
GTGCGACAATCTATCGATTGTATGGGAAGCCCGATGCGCCAGAGTTGTTTCTGAAACATGGCAAAGGTAG
CGTTGCCAATGATGTTACAGATGAGATGGTCAGACTAAACTGGCTGACGGAATTTATGCCTCTTCCGACC
ATCAAGCATTTTATCCGTACTCCTGATGATGCATGGTTACTCACCACTGCGATCCCCGGGAAAACAGCAT
TCCAGGTATTAGAAGAATATCCTGATTCAGGTGAAAATATTGTTGATGCGCTGGCAGTGTTCCTGCGCCG
GTTGCATTCGATTCCTGTTTGTAATTGTCCTTTTAACAGCGATCGCGTATTTCGTCTCGCTCAGGCGCAA
TCACGAATGAATAACGGTTTGGTTGATGCGAGTGATTTTGATGACGAGCGTAATGGCTGGCCTGTTGAAC
AAGTCTGGAAAGAAATGCATAAGCTTTTGCCATTCTCACCGGATTCAGTCGTCACTCATGGTGATTTCTC
ACTTGATAACCTTATTTTTGACGAGGGGAAATTAATAGGTTGTATTGATGTTGGACGAGTCGGAATCGCA
GACCGATACCAGGATCTTGCCATCCTATGGAACTGCCTCGGTGAGTTTTCTCCTTCATTACAGAAACGGC
TTTTTCAAAAATATGGTATTGATAATCCTGATATGAATAAATTGCAGTTTCATTTGATGCTCGATGAGTT
TTTCTAATCAGAATTGGTTAATTGGTTGTAACACTGGCAGAGCATTACGCTGACTTGACGGGACTCGAGC
TGTCAGACCAAGTTTACTCATATATACTTTAGATTGATTTAAAACTTCATTTTTAATTTAAAAGGATCTA
GGTGAAGATCCTTTTTGATAATCTCATGACCAAAATCCCTTAACGTGAGTTTTCGTTCCACTGAGCGTCA
GACCCCGTAGAAAAGATCAAAGGATCTTCTTGAGATCCTTTTTTTCTGCGCGTAATCTGCTGCTTGCAAA
CAAAAAAACCACCGCTACCA
Features (pLannotate 1.2.2; 11 found; start..end, strand, type, name):
    723..780     -  terminator     his operon terminator: This putative transcriptin terminator from the E. coli his operon has a 2-bp deletion introduced during synthesis. Its efficiency has not been determined.
    781..801     -  misc_feature   BioBrick suffix: universal suffix for all parts
    825..844     -  misc_RNA       gRNA scaffold (fragment): guide RNA scaffold for the Streptococcus pyogenes CRISPR/Cas9 system
    845..863     -  protein_bind   boxB: λ N peptide binding site consisting of an RNA hairpin within the N-utliization (nut) site of the λ bacteriophage transcript (Tan and Frankel, 1995) λN peptide
    863..899     -  misc_RNA       gRNA scaffold (fragment): guide RNA scaffold for the Streptococcus pyogenes CRISPR/Cas9 system
    900..918     -  protein_bind   boxB: λ N peptide binding site consisting of an RNA hairpin within the N-utliization (nut) site of the λ bacteriophage transcript (Tan and Frankel, 1995) λN peptide
    966..990     -  promoter       J23119(SpeI) promoter (fragment): bacterial promoter (Registry of Standard Biological Parts BBa J23119) modified to end with an SpeI site
   1068..1089    -  misc_feature   BioBrick prefix: BioBrick prefix for parts that do not start with "ATG"
   1092..1135    +  terminator     bacterial terminator: putative bacterial transcription terminator
   1362..2177    +  CDS            KanR: aminoglycoside phosphotransferase; aph(3')-Ia; confers resistance to kanamycin in bacteria or G418 (Geneticin®) in eukaryotes
   2410..528     +  rep_origin     ori (across the origin): high-copy-number ColE1/pMB1/pBR322/pUC origin of replication
