[The description below was written by a language model from this plasmid's Addgene catalogue record and pLannotate feature annotations shown in this document.]
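Description:
pLY133 is a small (about 2.5 kb) bacterial expression and synthetic-biology plasmid built on pSB1K3mut, a mutated derivative of the BioBrick assembly vector pSB1K3. It replicates in E. coli from a high-copy ColE1/pUC-type origin and is selected with kanamycin through the aph(3')-Ia aminoglycoside phosphotransferase gene. The cloning region is bounded by the standard BioBrick prefix and suffix and is insulated on either side by transcription terminators, including a his operon terminator downstream of the insert.

The payload is a synthetic guide RNA cassette, sgRNA-LEB4, which the record says is driven by the constitutive Anderson promoter J23100. The automated annotation labels a short fragment in this position as the closely related J23119, which probably reflects sequence similarity among Anderson family members rather than a different promoter. The Streptococcus pyogenes Cas9 guide scaffold appears as fragments interrupted by two boxB elements, the RNA hairpins from the phage λ nut site that are bound by the λ N peptide. This arrangement turns the sgRNA into a scaffold RNA that can both direct a Cas9-type protein to a DNA target and recruit a λN-fused effector. That fits the associated work on engineered CRISPR activation in bacteria, although the partner proteins are not encoded here and the record does not name them.

The plasmid is described as an sgRNA "generator" for Golden Gate assembly, meaning it serves as a modular source of the promoter-sgRNA unit for building multi-part CRISPRa circuits. The record does not annotate the type IIS sites used for this assembly.
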