Addgene plasmid #130961: pLY133
Purpose: Engineered sgRNA-LEB4 generator including Anderson promoter J23100 for golden gate assembly
Depositing lab: Baojun Wang. Depositing organization: University of Edinburgh. Publication: Engineered CRISPRa enables programmable eukaryote-like gene activation in bacteria. Liu Y, Wan X, Wang B. Nat Commun. 2019 Aug 26;10(1):3693. doi: 10.1038/s41467-019-11479-0. PubMed 31451697.
Backbone
  Vector backbone: pSB1K3mut
  Backbone manufacturer: Designed by: Austin Che; Mutated by: unknown
  Backbone size w/o insert (bp): 2204
  Total vector size (bp): 2470
  Vector type: Bacterial Expression, Synthetic Biology
Growth in bacteria
  Bacterial resistance: Kanamycin, 50 μg/mL
  Growth temperature: 37°C
  Growth strain: DH5alpha
  Growth instructions: Culture in the Lennox’s Luria-Bertani (LB) medium (10 g/L peptone, 5 g/L yeast extract, 5 g/L NaCl)
  Copy number: High Copy
Gene/Insert
  Gene/Insert name: sgRNA-LEB4
  gRNA/shRNA sequence: TGATCGTTCGGAAATAA
  Species: Synthetic
  Promoter: Anderson promoter J23100
  Cloning method: Ligation Independent Cloning
  Sequencing primers: 5′ TGCCACTTGACGTCTAAGAA; 3′ ATTACCGCCTTTGAGTGAGC
Terms and licenses: Academic/Nonprofit Terms; Industry Terms: Not Available to Industry
Depositor comments: The Top10 bacterial strain should be used for downstream applications
How to cite: pLY133 was a gift from Baojun Wang (Addgene plasmid # 130961 ; http://n2t.net/addgene:130961 ; RRID:Addgene_130961)
