>Addgene plasmid #130961 | pLY133 | depositor partial sequence | sequence record 250961 | sgRNA-LEB4
TGATCGTTCGGAAATAAGTTTGAGAGCTAGGGCCCTGAAGAAGGGCCCTAGCAAGTTCAAATAAGGCTAG
TCCGTTATCAACTTGGGCCCTGAAGAAGGGCCCAAGTGGCACCGAGTCGGTGCTTTTTTT
